>Addgene plasmid #91460 | pHH0103_FCHSD2-2/2 | addgene full sequence | sequence record 192342 | Addgene NGS Result
TATTATCATGACATTAACCTATAAAAATAGGCGTATCACGAGGCCCTTTCGTCTTCAAGAATTCCCGACA
CCATCGAATGGTGCAAAACCTTTCGCGGTATGGCATGATAGCGCCCGGAAGAGAGTCAATTCAGGGTGGT
GAATGTGAAACCAGTAACGTTATACGATGTCGCAGAGTATGCCGGTGTCTCTTATCAGACCGTTTCCCGC
GTGGTGAACCAGGCCAGCCACGTTTCTGCGAAAACGCGGGAAAAAGTGGAAGCGGCGATGGCGGAGCTGA
ATTACATTCCCAACCGCGTGGCACAACAACTGGCGGGCAAACAGTCGTTGCTGATTGGCGTTGCCACCTC
CAGTCTGGCCCTGCACGCGCCGTCGCAAATTGTCGCGGCGATTAAATCTCGCGCCGATCAACTGGGTGCC
AGCGTGGTGGTGTCGATGGTAGAACGAAGCGGCGTCGAAGCCTGTAAAGCGGCGGTGCACAATCTTCTCG
CGCAACGCGTCAGTGGGCTGATCATTAACTATCCGCTGGATGACCAGGATGCCATTGCTGTGGAAGCTGC
CTGCACTAATGTTCCGGCGTTATTTCTTGATGTCTCTGACCAGACACCCATCAACAGTATTATTTTCTCC
CATGAAGACGGTACGCGACTGGGCGTGGAGCATCTGGTCGCATTGGGTCACCAGCAAATCGCGCTGTTAG
CGGGCCCATTAAGTTCTGTCTCGGCGCGTCTGCGTCTGGCTGGCTGGCATAAATATCTCACTCGCAATCA
AATTCAGCCGATAGCGGAACGGGAAGGCGACTGGAGTGCCATGTCCGGTTTTCAACAAACCATGCAAATG
CTGAATGAGGGCATCGTTCCCACTGCGATGCTGGTTGCCAACGATCAGATGGCGCTGGGCGCAATGCGCG
CCATTACCGAGTCCGGGCTGCGCGTTGGTGCGGATATCTCGGTAGTGGGATACGACGATACCGAAGACAG
CTCATGTTATATCCCGCCGTTAACCACCATCAAACAGGATTTTCGCCTGCTGGGGCAAACCAGCGTGGAC
CGCTTGCTGCAACTCTCTCAGGGCCAGGCGGTGAAGGGCAATCAGCTGTTGCCCGTCTCACTGGTGAAAA
GAAAAACCACCCTGGCGCCCAATACGCAAACCGCCTCTCCCCGCGCGTTGGCCGATTCATTAATGCAGCT
GGCACGACAGGTTTCCCGACTGGAAAGCGGGCAGTGAGCGCAACGCAATTAATGTAAGTTAGCTCACTCA
TTAGGCACAATTCTCATGTTTGACAGCTTATCATCGACTGCACGGTGCACCAATGCTTCTGGCGTCAGGC
AGCCATCGGAAGCTGTGGTATGGCTGTGCAGGTCGTAAATCACTGCATAATTCGTGTCGCTCAAGGCGCA
CTCCCGTTCTGGATAATGTTTTTTGCGCCGACATCATAACGGTTCTGGCAAATATTCTGAAATGAGCTGT
TGACAATTAATCATCGGCTCGTATAATGTGTGGAATTGTGAGCGGATAACAATTTCACACAGGAAACAGC
CAGTCCGTTTAGGTGTTTTCACGAGCACTTCACCAACAAGGACCATAGATTATGAAAATCGAAGAACACC
ATCACCATCACCATTCCAGCGGTAAGCTTATGTCCCCTATACTAGGTTATTGGAAAATTAAGGGCCTTGT
GCAACCCACTCGACTTCTTTTGGAATATCTTGAAGAAAAATATGAAGAGCATTTGTATGAGCGCGATGAA
GGTGATAAATGGCGAAACAAAAAGTTTGAATTGGGTTTGGAGTTTCCCAATCTTCCTTATTATATTGATG
GTGATGTTAAATTAACACAGTCTATGGCCATCATACGTTATATAGCTGACAAGCACAACATGTTGGGTGG
TTGTCCAAAAGAGCGTGCAGAGATTTCAATGCTTGAAGGAGCGGTTTTGGATATTAGATACGGTGTTTCG
AGAATTGCATATAGTAAAGACTTTGAAACTCTCAAAGTTGATTTTCTTAGCAAGCTACCTGAAATGCTGA
AAATGTTCGAAGATCGTTTATGTCATAAAACATATTTAAATGGTGATCATGTAACCCATCCTGACTTCAT
GTTGTATGACGCTCTTGATGTTGTTTTATACATGGACCCAATGTGCCTGGATGCGTTCCCAAAATTAGTT
TGTTTTAAAAAACGTATTGAAGCTATCCCACAAATTGATAAGTACTTGAAATCCAGCAAGTATATAGCAT
GGCCTTTGCAGGGCTGGCAAGCCACGTTTGGTGGTGGCGACCATCCTCCAAAATCGGATCTGGAAGTTCT
GTTCCAGGGGCCCCTGTCCAGCGGTCTGGTTCCGCGTGGTTCCGGTACCGCGGCCCAGCCGGCCATGGCC
CAGGGCGCGCTGTGCTTTGTCAAAGCCCTGTATGATTACGAAGGTCAGACCGATGATGAACTGTCCTTTC
CGGAAGGTGCCATTATCCGTATTCTGAACAAAGAAAACCAGGATGATGATGGTTTCTGGGAAGGCGAATT
TAACGGTCGTATTGGTGTTTTTCCGTCCGTTCTGGTTGAAGAACTGTCCGCGGCCGCATA
[142 nt withheld, positions 2581-2722]
C
[98 nt withheld, positions 2724-2821]
AGTTTGTACTGGTGACGAAACTCAGTGTCTAGCTAGAGTGGC
[149 nt withheld, positions 2864-3012]
T
[41 nt withheld, positions 3014-3054]
T
[62 nt withheld, positions 3056-3117]
A
[35 nt withheld, positions 3119-3153]
CCTCCCTCAATCGGTTGAATGTCGCCCTTTTGTCTTTGGCGCTGGTAAACCATATGAA
[86 nt withheld, positions 3212-3297]
T
[54 nt withheld, positions 3299-3352]
CTAGCGCCGCCCTATACCTTGTCTGCCTCCCCGCGTTGCGTCGCGGTGCATGGAGCCGGGCCACCTCGAC
CTGAATGGAAGCCGGCGGCACCTCGCTAACGGATTCACCACTCCAAGAATTGGAGCCAATCAATTCTTGC
GGAGAACTGTGAATGCGCAAACCAACCCTTGGCAGAACATATCCATCGCGTCCGCCATCTCCAGCAGCCG
CACGCGGCGCATCTCGGGCAGCGTTGGGTCCTGGCCACGGGTGCGCATGATCGTGCTCCTGTCGTTGAGG
ACCCGGCTAGGCTGGCGGGGTTGCCTTACTGGTTAGCAGAATGAATCACCGATACGCGAGCGAACGTGAA
GCGACTGCTGCTGCAAAACGTCTGCGACCTGAGCAACAACATGAATGGTCTTCGGTTTCCGTGTTTCGTA
AAGTCTGGAAACGCGGAAGTCAGCGCCCTGCACCATTATGTTCCGGATCTGCATCGCAGGATGCTGCTGG
CTACCCTGTGGAACACCTACATCTGTATTAACGAAGCGCTGGCATTGACCCTGAGTGATTTTTCTCTGGT
CCCGCCGCATCCATACCGCCAGTTGTTTACCCTCACAACGTTCCAGTAACCGGGCATGTTCATCATCAGT
AACCCGTATCGTGAGCATCCTCTCTCGTTTCATCGGTATCATTACCCCCATGAACAGAAATCCCCCTTAC
ACGGAGGCATCAGTGACCAAACAGGAAAAAACCGCCCTTAACATGGCCCGCTTTATCAGAAGCCAGACAT
TAACGCTTCTGGAGAAACTCAACGAGCTGGACGCGGATGAACAGGCAGACATCTGTGAATCGCTTCACGA
CCACGCTGATGAGCTTTACCGCAGGATCCGCGAAATTGTAAGCGTTAATATTTTGTTAAAATTCGCGTTA
AATTTTTGTTAAATCAGCTCATTTTTTAACCAATAGGCCGAAATCGGCAAAATCCCTTATAAATCAAAAG
AATAGACCGAGATAGGGT
[37 nt withheld, positions 4351-4387]
AAAGAACGTGGACTCCAACGTCAAAGG
[49 nt withheld, positions 4415-4463]
T
[91 nt withheld, positions 4465-4555]
G
[124 nt withheld, positions 4557-4680]
CGCGGATCCTGCCTCGCGCGTTTCGGTGATGACGGTGAAAACCTCTGACACATGCAGCTCCCGGAGACGG
TCACAGCTTGTCTGTAAGCGGATGCCGGGAGCAGACAAGCCCGTCAGGGCGCGTCAGCGGGTGTTGGCGG
GTGTCGGGGCGCAGCCATGACCCAGTCACGTAGCGATAGCGGAGTGTATACTGGCTTAACTATGCGGCAT
CAGAGCAGATTGTACTGAGAGTGCACCATATGCGGTGTGAAATACCGCACAGATGCGTAAGGAGAAAATA
CCGCATCAGGCGCTCTTCCGCTTCCTCGCTCACTGACTCGCTGCGCTCGGTCGTTCGGCTGCGGCGAGCG
GTATCAGCTCACTCAAAGGCGGTAATACGGTTATCCACAGAATCAGGGGATAACGCAGGAAAGAACATGT
GAGCAAAAGGCCAGCAAAAGGCCAGGAACCGTAAAAAGGCCGCGTTGCTGGCGTTTTTCCATAGGCTCCG
CCCCCCTGACGAGCATCACAAAAATCGACGCTCAAGTCAGAGGTGGCGAAACCCGACAGGACTATAAAGA
TACCAGGGTTTCCCCCTGGAAGCTCCCTCGTGCGCTCTCCTGTTCCGACCCTGCCGCTTACCGGATACCT
GTCCGCCTTTCTCCCTTCGGGAAGCGTGGCGCTTTCTCATAGCTCACGCTGTAGGTATCTCAGTTCGGTG
TAGGTCGTTCGCTCCAAGCTGGGCTGTGTGCACGAACCCCCCGTTCAGCCCGACCGCTGCGCCTTATCCG
GTAACTATCGTCTTGAGTCCAACCCGGTAAGACACGACTTATCGCCACTGGCAGCAGCCACTGGTAACAG
GATTAGCAGAGCGAGGTATGTAGGCGGTGCTACAGAGTTCTTGAAGTGGTGGCCTAACTACGGCTACACT
AGAAGGACAGTATTTGGTATCTGCGCTCTGCTGAAGCCAGTTACCTTCGGAAAAAGAGTTGGTAGCTCTT
GATCCGGCAAACAAACCACCGCTGGTAGCGGTGGTTTTTTTGTTTGCAAGCAGCAGATTACGCGCAGAAA
AAAAGGATCTCAAGAAGATCCTTTGATCTTTTCTACGGGGTCTGACGCTCAGTGGAACGAAAACTCACGT
TAAGGGATTTTGGTCATGAGATTATCAAAAAGGATCTTCACCTAGATCCTTTTAAATTAAAAATGAAGTT
TTAAATCAATCTAAAGTATATATGAGTAAACTTGGTCTGACAGTTACCAATGCTTAATCAGTGAGGCACC
TATCTCAGCGATCTGTCTATTTCGTTCATCCATAGTTGCCTGACTCCCCGTCGTGTAGATAACTACGATA
CGGGAGGGCTTACCATCTGGCCCCAGTGCTGCAATGATACCGCGAGACCCACGCTCACCGGCTCCAGATT
TATCAGCAATAAACCAGCCAGCCGGAAGGGCCGAGCGCAGAAGTGGTCCTGCAACTTTATCCGCCTCCAT
CCAGTCTATTAATTGTTGCCGGGAAGCTAGAGTAAGTAGTTCGCCAGTTAATAGTTTGCGCAACGTTGTT
GCCATTGCTGCAGGCATCGTGGTGTCACGCTCGTCGTTTGGTATGGCTTCATTCAGCTCCGGTTCCCAAC
GATCAAGGCGAGTTACATGATCCCCCATATTGTGCAAAAAAGCGGTTAGCTCCTTCGGTCCTCCGATCGT
TGTCAGAAGTAAGTTGGCCGCAGTGTTATCACTCATGGTTATGGCAGCACTGCATAATTCTCTTACTGTC
ATGCCATCCGTAAGATGCTTTTCTGTGACTGGTGAGTACTCAACCAAGTCATTCTGAGAATAGTGTATGC
GGCGACCGAGTTGCTCTTGCCCGGCGTCAACACGGGATAATACCGCGCCACATAGCAGAACTTTAAAAGT
GCTCATCATTGGAAAACGTTCTTCGGGGCGAAAACTCTCAAGGATCTTACCGCTGTTGAGATCCAGTTCG
ATGTAACCCACTCGTGCACCCAACTGATCTTCAGCATCTTTTACTTTCACCAGCGTTTCTGGGTGAGCAA
AAACAGGAAGGCAAAATGCCGCAAAAAAGGGAATAAGGGCGACACGGAAATGTTGAATACTCATACTCTT
CCTTTTTCAATATTATTGAAGCATTTATCAGGGTTATTGTCTCATGAGCGGATACATATTTGAATGTATT
TAGAAAAATAAACAAATAGGGGTTCCGCGCACATTTCCCCGAAAAGTGCCACCTGACGTCTAAGAAACCA
T
Features (pLannotate 1.2.2; 21 found; start..end, strand, type, name):
     67..144     +  promoter       lacIq promoter: lacI (mutant); In the lacIq allele, a single base change in the promoter boosts expression of the lacI gene about 10-fold.
    145..1227    +  CDS            lacI: lac repressor; lacI; The lac repressor binds to the lac operator to inhibit transcription in E. coli. This inhibition can be relieved by adding lactose or isopropyl-β-D-thiogalactopyranoside (IPTG).
   1240..1261    +  protein_bind   CAP binding site: CAP binding activates transcription in the presence of cAMP. E. coli catabolite activator protein
   1280..1297    +  promoter       tet promoter (fragment): E. coli promoter for tetracycline efflux protein gene
   1470..1498    +  promoter       tac promoter: strong E. coli promoter; hybrid between the trp and lac UV5 promoters
   1506..1522    +  protein_bind   lac operator: The lac repressor binds to the lac operator to inhibit transcription in E. coli. This inhibition can be relieved by adding lactose or isopropyl-β-D-thiogalactopyranoside (IPTG). lac repressor encoded by lacI
   1607..1624    +  CDS            6xHis: 6xHis affinity tag
   1640..2293    +  CDS            GST26_SCHJA: Experimental evidence at protein level: Swiss-Prot protein existence level 1. GST isoenzymes appear to play a central role in the parasite detoxification system. Other functions are also suspected including a role in increasing the solubility of haematin in the parasite gut. From Schistosoma japonicum (Blood fluke).
   2351..2575    +  CDS            FCHSD2 (fragment): FCSD2_HUMAN - Also known as KIAA0769, SH3MD3. Experimental evidence at protein level: Swiss-Prot protein existence level 1. Adapter protein that plays a role in endocytosis via clathrin-coated pits. Contributes to the internalization of cell surface receptors, such as integrin ITGB1 and transferrin receptor (PubMed:29887380). Promotes endocytosis of EGFR in cancer cells, and thereby contributes to the down-regulation of EGFR signaling (PubMed:30249660). Recruited to clathrin-coated pits during a mid-to- late stage of assembly, where it is required for normal progress from U-shaped intermediate
   2585..2632    +  terminator     fd terminator (sequence withheld): central terminator from bacteriophage fd (Otsuka and Kunisawa, 1982)
   2637..2849    +  CDS            M13 gene III (fragment) (sequence partly withheld): pIII; III; minor coat protein
   2864..3334    +  CDS            M13 gene III (fragment) (sequence partly withheld): pIII; III; minor coat protein
   3356..3426    +  CDS            TcR (fragment): tetracycline efflux protein; tet; confers resistance to tetracycline
   3668..4048    -  CDS            YPB1_ECOLX: Protein predicted: Swiss-Prot protein existence level 4. From Escherichia coli.
   4065..4216    +  CDS            rop (fragment): Rop protein, which maintains plasmids at low copy number; rop
   4252..4680    -  rep_origin     f1 ori (sequence partly withheld): f1 bacteriophage origin of replication; arrow indicates direction of (+) strand synthesis
   4689..4728    +  CDS            rop (fragment): Rop protein, which maintains plasmids at low copy number; rop
   4830..4970    +  misc_feature   bom: basis of mobility region from pBR322
   5156..5743    -  rep_origin     ori: high-copy-number ColE1/pMB1/pBR322/pUC origin of replication
   5917..6774    -  CDS            bla: BLAT_ECOLX - Experimental evidence at protein level: Swiss-Prot protein existence level 1. TEM-type are the most prevalent beta-lactamases in enterobacteria; they hydrolyze the beta-lactam bond in susceptible beta-lactam antibiotics, thus conferring resistance to penicillins and cephalosporins. TEM-3 and TEM-4 are capable of hydrolyzing cefotaxime and ceftazidime. TEM-5 is capable of hydrolyzing ceftazidime. TEM-6 is capable of hydrolyzing ceftazidime and aztreonam. TEM-8/CAZ-2, TEM- 16/CAZ-7 and TEM-24/CAZ-6 are markedly active against ceftazidime. IRT- 4 shows resistance to beta-lactamase in
   6775..6879    -  promoter       AmpR promoter: bla
