[The description below was written by a language model from this plasmid's Addgene catalogue record and pLannotate feature annotations shown in this document.]
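Description:
pHH0103_FCHSD2-2/2 is a bacterial expression plasmid of about 6.9 kb, built on the pHH0103 backbone, for producing and purifying a single human SH3 domain in E. coli. The insert is a roughly 230 bp fragment of human FCHSD2, an adaptor protein involved in clathrin-mediated endocytosis. The "2/2" in the name presumably marks it as the second of the protein's two SH3 domains, though the record does not spell this out. The fragment was cloned between SfiI and NotI sites. In the annotated sequence it lies downstream of a 6xHis tag and Schistosoma japonicum glutathione S-transferase, in the same orientation. This layout points to a His-GST-SH3 fusion that could be captured on either nickel or glutathione resin, although the table does not confirm the reading frame across the junctions.

Expression is driven by the strong hybrid tac promoter with an adjacent lac operator. The plasmid also carries lacI under the lacIq promoter, so transcription stays repressed until it is induced with IPTG. A bacteriophage fd terminator follows the insert. Beyond it lie fragments of M13 gene III, which suggest the backbone derives from a phage-display phagemid, but their position after the terminator implies they are not part of the expressed product. Other apparent remnants include partial tetracycline-resistance sequences and a rop gene interrupted by the f1 origin.

Propagation relies on a ColE1/pBR322-type origin with the bom region, and selection is by ampicillin through the bla gene. The catalogue lists the plasmid as low copy. The f1 origin would allow single-stranded DNA production with helper phage. The construct belongs to a collection used for a family-wide analysis of human SH3 domain binding specificities.
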