Addgene plasmid #91460: pHH0103_FCHSD2-2/2
Purpose: Protein expression and purification of human SH3 domain construct FCHSD2-2/2
Depositing lab: Sachdev Sidhu. Depositing organization: University of Toronto. Publication: Comprehensive Analysis of the Human SH3 Domain Family Reveals a Wide Variety of Non-canonical Specificities. Teyra J, Huang H, Jain S, Guan X, Dong A, Liu Y, Tempel W, Min J, Tong Y, Kim PM, Bader GD, Sidhu SS. Structure. 2017 Oct 3;25(10):1598-1610.e3. doi: 10.1016/j.str.2017.07.017. Epub 2017 Sep 7. PubMed 28890361.
Backbone
  Vector backbone: pHH0103
  Vector type: Bacterial Expression
Growth in bacteria
  Bacterial resistance: Ampicillin, 100 μg/mL
  Growth temperature: 37°C
  Growth strain: DH5alpha
  Copy number: Low Copy
Gene/Insert
  Gene/Insert name: FCHSD2-2/2
  Species: H. sapiens (human)
  Insert size (bp): 230
  Entrez Gene: FCHSD2 (a.k.a. NWK, NWK1, SH3MD3)
  Cloning method: Restriction Enzyme; 5′ cloning site Sfi1 (unknown if destroyed); 3′ cloning site Not1 (unknown if destroyed)
Terms and licenses: Academic/Nonprofit Terms; Industry Terms: Not Available to Industry
How to cite: pHH0103_FCHSD2-2/2 was a gift from Sachdev Sidhu (Addgene plasmid # 91460 ; http://n2t.net/addgene:91460 ; RRID:Addgene_91460)
