>Addgene plasmid #91460 | pHH0103_FCHSD2-2/2 | depositor partial sequence | sequence record 175948 | insert sequence
GGTACCGAATTCGGATCCGCGCGCTGTGCTTTGTCAAAGCCCTGTATGATTACGAAGGTCAGACCGATGA
TGAACTGTCCTTTCCGGAAGGTGCCATTATCCGTATTCTGAACAAAGAAAACCAGGATGATGATGGTTTC
TGGGAAGGCGAATTTAACGGTCGTATTGGTGTTTTTCCGTCCGTTCTGGTTGAAGAACTGTCCGCGGCCG
CTAGCTAAGTCGACGAGCTC
